>Addgene plasmid #90113 | p5Ecldn5bE1 | addgene full sequence | sequence record 178510 | Addgene NGS Result
AGGATCTTCTTGAGATCCTTTTTTTCTGCGCGTAATCTGCTGCTTGCAAACAAAAAAACCACCGCTACCA
GCGGTGGTTTGTTTGCCGGATCAAGAGCTACCAACTCTTTTTCCGAAGGTAACTGGCTTCAGCAGAGCGC
AGATACCAAATACTGTTCTTCTAGTGTAGCCGTAGTTAGGCCACCACTTCAAGAACTCTGTAGCACCGCC
TACATACCTCGCTCTGCTAATCCTGTTACCAGTGGCTGCTGCCAGTGGCGATAAGTCGTGTCTTACCGGG
TTGGACTCAAGACGATAGTTACCGGATAAGGCGCAGCGGTCGGGCTGAACGGGGGGTTCGTGCACACAGC
CCAGCTTGGAGCGAACGACCTACACCGAACTGAGATACCTACAGCGTGAGCTATGAGAAAGCGCCACGCT
TCCCGAAGGGAGAAAGGCGGACAGGTATCCGGTAAGCGGCAGGGTCGGAACAGGAGAGCGCACGAGGGAG
CTTCCAGGGGGAAACGCCTGGTATCTTTATAGTCCTGTCGGGTTTCGCCACCTCTGACTTGAGCGTCGAT
TTTTGTGATGCTCGTCAGGGGGGCGGAGCCTATGGAAAAACGCCAGCAACGCGGCCTTTTTACGGTTCCT
GGCCTTTTGCTGGCCTTTTGCTCACATGTTCTTTCCTGCGTTATCCCCTGATTCTGTGGATAACCGTATT
ACCGCCTTTGAGTGAGCTGATACCGCTCGCCGCAGCCGAACGACCGAGCGCAGCGAGTCAGTGAGCGAGG
AAGCGGAAGAGCGCCCAATACGCAAACCGCCTCTCCCCGCGCGTTGGCCGATTCATTAATGCAGCTGGCA
CGACAGGTTTCCCGACTGGAAAGCGGGCAGTGAGCGCAACGCAATTAATACGCGTACCGCTAGCCAGGAA
GAGTTTGTAGAAACGCAAAAAGGCCATCCGTCAGGATGGCCTTCTGCTTAGTTTGATGCCTGGCAGTTTA
TGGCGGGCGTCCTGCCCGCCACCCTCCGGGCCGTTGCTTCACAACGTTCAAATCCGCTCCCGGCGGATTT
GTCCTACTCAGGAGAGCGTTCACCGACAAACAACAGATAAAACGAAAGGCCCAGTCTTCCGACTGAGCCT
TTCGTTTTATTTGATGCCTGGCAGTTCCCTACTCTCGCGTTAACGCTAGCATGGATGTTTTCCCAGTCAC
GACGTTGTAAAACGACGGCCAGTCTTAAGCTCGGGCCCGAGTTAACGCTACCATGGAGCTCCAAATAATG
ATTTTATTTTGACTGATAGTGACCTGTTCGTTGCAACAAATTGATAAGCAATGCTTTTTTATAATGCCAA
CTTTGTATAGAAAAGTTGCAGGATTTCACACTATACAACTCCATCTGTCCACAGCCCACGTAACTCCGAC
CGGCTCAAATCTACATCCACAGGTCGAGATCCTCCACGCCGTGCCAGAGGAGGAGGTCTGGATGCTTTGT
TTTCTGTGTTCACGTCCTGCCCAATGTCAGCGATGAGGTCGGATAGATACGTGTTGAATCCCAGACACCT
GGCGTGCAGTGAGCTCACACCAGAGGAAACATCTGCAGAGAACATGCAGATCAGAGCTTCTGTGCACTTC
TGCCGTCTGTCTGGAGAGCACTCAGGATTCCTGCTTATGTTATGTACTGTATGCAAGTTTGTACAAAAAA
GTTGAACGAGAAACGTAAAATGATATAAATATCAATATATTAAATTAGATTTTGCATAAAAAACAGACTA
CATAATACTGTAAAACACAACATATGCAGTCACTATGAACCAACTACTTAGATGGTATTAGTGACCTGTA
GAATTCGAGCTCTAGAGCTGCAGGGCGGCCGCGATATCCCCTATAGTGAGTCGTATTACATGGTCATAGC
TGTTTCCTGGCAGCTCTGGCCCGTGTCTCAAAATCTCTGATGTTACATTGCACAAGATAAAAATATATCA
TCATGAACAATAAAACTGTCTGCTTACATAAACAGTAATACAAGGGGTGTTATGAGCCATATTCAACGGG
AAACGTCGAGGCCGCGATTAAATTCCAACATGGATGCTGATTTATATGGGTATAAATGGGCTCGCGATAA
TGTCGGGCAATCAGGTGCGACAATCTATCGCTTGTATGGGAAGCCCGATGCGCCAGAGTTGTTTCTGAAA
CATGGCAAAGGTAGCGTTGCCAATGATGTTACAGATGAGATGGTCAGACTAAACTGGCTGACGGAATTTA
TGCCTCTTCCGACCATCAAGCATTTTATCCGTACTCCTGATGATGCATGGTTACTCACCACTGCGATCCC
CGGAAAAACAGCATTCCAGGTATTAGAAGAATATCCTGATTCAGGTGAAAATATTGTTGATGCGCTGGCA
GTGTTCCTGCGCCGGTTGCATTCGATTCCTGTTTGTAATTGTCCTTTTAACAGCGATCGCGTATTTCGTC
TCGCTCAGGCGCAATCACGAATGAATAACGGTTTGGTTGATGCGAGTGATTTTGATGACGAGCGTAATGG
CTGGCCTGTTGAACAAGTCTGGAAAGAAATGCATAAACTTTTGCCATTCTCACCGGATTCAGTCGTCACT
CATGGTGATTTCTCACTTGATAACCTTATTTTTGACGAGGGGAAATTAATAGGTTGTATTGATGTTGGAC
GAGTCGGAATCGCAGACCGATACCAGGATCTTGCCATCCTATGGAACTGCCTCGGTGAGTTTTCTCCTTC
ATTACAGAAACGGCTTTTTCAAAAATATGGTATTGATAATCCTGATATGAATAAATTGCAGTTTCATTTG
ATGCTCGATGAGTTTTTCTAATCAGAATTGGTTAATTGGTTGTAACACTGGCAGAGCATTACGCTGACTT
GACGGGACGGCGCAAGCTCATGACCAAAATCCCTTAACGTGAGTTACGCGTCGTTCCACTGAGCGTCAGA
CCCCGTAGAAAAGATCAA
Features (pLannotate 1.2.2; 10 found; start..end, strand, type, name):
     10..598     +  rep_origin     ori: high-copy-number ColE1/pMB1/pBR322/pUC origin of replication
    781..873     +  CDS            lacI (fragment): lac repressor; lacI; The lac repressor binds to the lac operator to inhibit transcription in E. coli. This inhibition can be relieved by adding lactose or isopropyl-β-D-thiogalactopyranoside (IPTG).
    928..955     -  terminator     rrnB T2 terminator: transcription terminator T2 from the E. coli rrnB gene
   1087..1130    +  terminator     rrnB T1 terminator: Escherichia coli rrnB; transcription terminator T1 from the E. coli rrnB gene
   1177..1213    -  CDS            lacZα (fragment): LacZα fragment of β-galactosidase; lacZ fragment
   1252..1337    +  protein_bind   attL1 (fragment): mutant version of attL; recombination site for the Gateway® LR reaction LR Clonase™
   1328..1348    +  protein_bind   attB4: mutant version of attB; core recombination site for the Gateway® BP reaction BP Clonase™
   1664..1787    +  protein_bind   attR1: mutant version of attR; recombination site for the Gateway® LR reaction LR Clonase™
   1860..1878    -  promoter       T7 promoter: promoter for bacteriophage T7 RNA polymerase
   2012..2821    +  CDS            KanR: aminoglycoside phosphotransferase; aph(3')-Ia; confers resistance to kanamycin in bacteria or G418 (Geneticin®) in eukaryotes
