[The description below was written by a language model from this plasmid's Addgene catalogue record and pLannotate feature annotations shown in this document.]
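Description:
p5Ecldn5bE1 is a 5' Gateway entry clone built on the pDONR P4-P1r donor backbone, carrying an enhancer element (E1) from the zebrafish claudin 5b gene (cldn5b) that is described as endothelial-specific. It is a small plasmid of about 3 kb, maintained in E. coli through a high-copy ColE1/pUC-type origin of replication and selected with kanamycin via an aminoglycoside phosphotransferase (KanR) gene. Although catalogued as a bacterial expression vector, it has no expression cassette of its own. It serves as a shuttle for a regulatory DNA fragment.

The insert was introduced by Gateway cloning, and the annotated sequence is consistent with this. An attL-type fragment overlapping an attB4 core lies upstream, and an attR1 site lies downstream. Together they bracket an unannotated stretch of roughly 300 bp, which presumably corresponds to the cldn5b enhancer, though the feature table does not label it. This is the site arrangement expected of a 5' entry clone made in pDONR P4-P1r. It lets the fragment be placed in the first position of a multisite LR recombination, upstream of a middle entry element such as a reporter coding sequence and a 3' entry element. The rrnB T1 and T2 terminators upstream of the cassette insulate it from read-through transcription from the backbone. The T7 promoter and the short lacI and lacZα fragments are backbone remnants with no evident functional role here.

The plasmid comes from a study identifying developmentally active endothelial enhancers in zebrafish. Its likely use is assembling transgenes that test or exploit cldn5b enhancer activity in endothelial cells. The record does not state which minimal promoter, reporter or destination vector it is meant to be paired with.
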