Addgene plasmid #90113: p5Ecldn5bE1
Purpose: 5' Gateway entry clone containing endothelial specific enhancer sequence of cldn5b
Depositing lab: Nathan Lawson. Depositing organization: University of Massachusetts, Worcester. Publication: Robust Identification of Developmentally Active Endothelial Enhancers in Zebrafish Using FANS-Assisted ATAC-Seq. Quillien A, Abdalla M, Yu J, Ou J, Zhu LJ, Lawson ND. Cell Rep. 2017 Jul 18;20(3):709-720. doi: 10.1016/j.celrep.2017.06.070. PubMed 28723572.
Backbone
  Vector backbone: pDONR P4-P1r
  Vector type: Bacterial Expression
Growth in bacteria
  Bacterial resistance: Kanamycin, 50 μg/mL
  Growth temperature: 37°C
  Growth strain: DH5alpha
  Copy number: High Copy
Gene/Insert
  Gene/Insert name: cldn5bE1
  Species: D. rerio (zebrafish)
  Entrez Gene: cldn5b (a.k.a. zgc:103419)
  Cloning method: Gateway Cloning
Terms and licenses: Academic/Nonprofit Terms; Industry Terms: Not Available to Industry
How to cite: p5Ecldn5bE1 was a gift from Nathan Lawson (Addgene plasmid # 90113 ; http://n2t.net/addgene:90113 ; RRID:Addgene_90113)
